Addgene plasmid #15509: pBS-M71-IRES-CreFNF
Depositing lab: Peter Mombaerts. Depositing organization: Rockefeller University. Publication: Odorant receptor gene choice is reset by nuclear transfer from mouse olfactory sensory neurons. Li J, Ishii T, Feinstein P, Mombaerts P. Nature. 2004 Mar 25. 428(6981):393-9. 10.1038/nature02433 PubMed 15042081.
Backbone
  Vector backbone: pBS
  Backbone size w/o insert (bp): 3000
  Vector type: high copy number
Growth in bacteria
  Bacterial resistance: Ampicillin, 100 μg/mL
  Growth temperature: 37°C
  Growth strain: DH5alpha
  Copy number: High Copy
Gene/Insert
  Gene/Insert name: M71 targeting vector with IRES CreFNF
  Species: M. musculus (mouse)
  Insert size (bp): 12000
  Cloning method: Restriction Enzyme
  Sequencing primers: 5′ M13; 3′ reverse
Terms and licenses: Academic/Nonprofit Terms; Industry Terms: Not Available to Industry
How to cite: pBS-M71-IRES-CreFNF was a gift from Peter Mombaerts (Addgene plasmid # 15509 ; http://n2t.net/addgene:15509 ; RRID:Addgene_15509)
