[The description below was written by a language model from this plasmid's Addgene catalogue record and the feature table of its GenBank file.]
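Description:
pBS-M71-IRES-CreFNF is a mouse gene-targeting vector built in the pBS (pBluescript-type) cloning backbone, a high-copy bacterial plasmid of about 3 kb that is propagated in E. coli under ampicillin selection. It carries an insert of roughly 12 kb of mouse origin, introduced by restriction enzyme cloning and described in the record as an M71 targeting vector with IRES-CreFNF. M71 is a mouse odorant receptor gene, and the associated publication concerns odorant receptor gene choice in olfactory sensory neurons examined through nuclear transfer.

From the name, the design places an internal ribosome entry site followed by Cre recombinase in the context of M71 genomic sequence. After homologous recombination, a bicistronic transcript from the targeted locus would allow Cre to be translated alongside the receptor in cells that express M71. This arrangement is typically used to mark permanently, by Cre-mediated recombination of a reporter allele, neurons that have chosen this receptor. The "FNF" suffix most likely denotes a selection cassette flanked by recombinase sites (commonly an FRT-flanked neomycin resistance cassette), but the record does not define it. It also does not state the homology arm sizes, the exact insertion point of the IRES-Cre cassette, or the promoter driving any selection marker.

The sequence record held for this plasmid is only a 783 bp partial read, not the full construct of about 15 kb. Its only annotations are overlapping pBluescript KS sequencing primer binding sites, which are consistent with the pBS backbone near the cloning junction. None of the payload elements is confirmed by annotated features.
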