LOCUS       Exported 783 bp ds-DNA linear SYN 12-JUN-2021
DEFINITION  synthetic linear DNA
ACCESSION   .
VERSION     .
KEYWORDS    pBS-M71-IRES-CreFNF
SOURCE      synthetic DNA construct
  ORGANISM  synthetic DNA construct
REFERENCE   1 (bases 1 to 783)
  AUTHORS   Li J, Ishii T, Feinstein P, Mombaerts P
  TITLE     Odorant receptor gene choice is reset by nuclear transfer from mouse
            olfactory sensory neurons.
  JOURNAL   Nature. 2004 Mar 25. 428(6981):393-9.
  PUBMED    15042081
REFERENCE   2 (bases 1 to 783)
  AUTHORS   .
  TITLE     Direct Submission
  JOURNAL   Exported Jun 12, 2021 from SnapGene Server 1.1.58
            http://www.snapgene.com
FEATURES             Location/Qualifiers
     source          1..783
                     /organism="synthetic DNA construct"
                     /mol_type="other DNA"
     primer_bind     14..30
                     /label=pBluescriptKS
                     /note="For pBluescript vector"
     primer_bind     15..31
                     /label=KS primer
                     /note="common sequencing primer, one of multiple similar
                     variants"
ORIGIN
        1 accgggcccc ccctcgaggt cgacggtatc gataagcttg atatcgaatt cgtttaaaca
       61 ttaattccca ctaaaaatct ccacaacatc ttcacagaaa taataaaact gtcctaaaat
      121 ccatatggaa ccataagaga ctaaggataa ccaaagaaat cctgagcaga aagaacaatg
      181 ctagagagat agaacacagt ttcaaccagt gttatagagc tatagtaata aaaattgcat
      241 ggtactggca acaaaacaaa gcaaaataaa tggccaaacc aacaggcatt taaatcagag
      301 taacagaaca gaaaactgaa acatgagttt agccatctga tatttgacaa aaatgttaaa
      361 catatacact ggtataaaga caaactcttc aacaaattgt gctggtaaaa ctggatgtcc
      421 acatgtagaa gaataaaaat agtcccacat ctattatttg gtacaaaaat tccaaatgga
      481 tcaaaaactt ccatgggcaa cgttaaatgc taaaaccact tgaagagtac acaggcagtc
      541 ccctctaaga tagagatgta gtaaaagact ttctgagaaa gactccattt gctcagtcat
      601 taaggtcatt aactgaccac tccccacccc taataggccc tggatttgaa gagaaagatc
      661 tcagaggaag aaataaaaat ggctgacaaa tatgtaaaaa tgtgtttaac ttcctttgca
      721 actatgaaaa tgcaaattaa aactgctttt agattttgcc ttactccagt cagatggtta
      781 gga
//
