>Addgene plasmid #15509 | pBS-M71-IRES-CreFNF | addgene partial sequence | sequence record 22051 | 15509 with M13R
GTGGCGGCCGCGAGCTCAATTAACCCTCACTAAAGGGAGTCGACTCGATCAACATGCGGATACTTCATTC
CTCCTTAGAATAGGGAACAAAATACCAATGGAAGGAGTTACAGAGACAAAGTTTGGAGCTAAGACAAAAG
GATAGATCATCCAGAGACTACTCCACCCAGGGGTCCATCCCATAATCAGCCACCAAATGCAGACACTATT
GCACATGCCACCAAGATTTTGCTGAAAGGACCCTGATATAGCTGTCTCTTGTGAGGCTACGCCAGTGCCT
GGCAAATACAGAAGTGGATGCTCACAGTCATCTATTGGATGGAACACAGGGCCCCCAATGAAGGAGCTAG
AGAAAGAACCCAAGGAACTGAAGGGGTCTGCAACCCTATAGGTTGAACAACAATATAAACTAACCAGTAC
CCCCAGAGCTCGTGACTCTAGCTGCATATGTAGCAGAGGATGGCCTAGTCAGCCATCATTGGGAAGAGAG
GCCCCTTGATCTTGCAAACTTTATATGCCCCAGTACAGGGCAACTCCAGGGCCAAGAAGTGGGAGTGGGT
GG
